Addgene plasmid #244295: pAAVLINKv1-pCALM1-Cre-3'-MED13L-FLAG
Purpose: 3' AAVLINK plasmid for MED13L expression
Depositing lab: Zhonghua Lu. Depositing organization: Shenzhen Institute of Advanced Technology (SIAT), Chinese Academy of Sciences. Publication: AAVLINK: A potent DNA-recombination method for large cargo delivery in gene therapy. Lin J, Lin Y, Liu N, Cao W, Zhang J, Wen S, Zhang Y, Liao W, Hong Z, Lin Y, Liu Q, Liu H, Li Q, Chen B, Li M, Luo Z, Yang L, Yang Y, Zheng SH, Wang Y, Chu H, Hu Y, Qin Y, Luo BX, Tian S, Chen Y, Yan T, Yang L, Wang H, Liu T, Jiang Y, Lu Z. Cell. 2026 Feb 5;189(3):969-986.e17. doi: 10.1016/j.cell.2025.12.039. Epub 2026 Jan 27. PubMed 41605211.
Backbone
  Vector backbone: pAAV-MCS2
  Backbone manufacturer: Steve Jackson (Addgene # 46954)
  Vector type: AAV
Growth in bacteria
  Bacterial resistance: Ampicillin, 100 μg/mL
  Growth temperature: 37°C
  Growth strain: NEB Stable
  Copy number: High Copy
Gene/Insert
  Gene/Insert name: MED13L
  Species: H. sapiens (human)
  Entrez Gene: MED13L (a.k.a. MRFACD, PROSIT240, THRAP2, TRAP240L)
  Promoter: pCALM1
  Tag / fusion protein: FLAG (C terminal on insert)
  Cloning method: Restriction Enzyme; 5′ cloning site unknown (unknown if destroyed)
Terms and licenses: Academic/Nonprofit Terms; Industry Terms: Not Available to Industry
Depositor comments: See publication for corresponding AAV Link vectors.
How to cite: pAAVLINKv1-pCALM1-Cre-3'-MED13L-FLAG was a gift from Zhonghua Lu (Addgene plasmid # 244295 ; http://n2t.net/addgene:244295 ; RRID:Addgene_244295)
