[The description below was written by a language model from this plasmid's Addgene catalogue record and pLannotate feature annotations shown in this document.]
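Description:
pAAVLINKv1-pCALM1-Cre-3'-MED13L-FLAG is an AAV transfer plasmid built on the pAAV-MCS2 backbone. It serves as the 3' half of an AAVLINK split-vector set for delivering human MED13L, a Mediator complex subunit whose coding sequence is too large for a single AAV genome. The 7.2 kb plasmid is maintained in E. coli at high copy through a ColE1/pUC-type origin with ampicillin selection (AmpR under its own promoter), and it also carries an f1 origin. The annotation finds a complete AAV2 ITR downstream of the cassette but only short ITR fragments at the upstream end. This may reflect the difficulty of sequencing and annotating these repeats rather than a real truncation.

Between the ITRs, the catalogue lists a CALM1 promoter, which is not annotated in the feature table but presumably occupies the short gap upstream of the Cre coding sequence. Cre is followed by chimeric β-globin/immunoglobulin intron fragments that flank a lox2272 site, and then by a C-terminal portion of the MED13L coding sequence fused to a 3xFLAG tag. The cassette ends with a compact WPRE-derived element, which enhances transcript stability and expression, and an SV40 polyadenylation signal.

The layout suggests that Cre made from this vector recombines its lox2272 site with a matching site on a partner 5' vector, joining the two genomes. Because the lox scar sits within intronic sequence, it would be spliced out to give a continuous full-length MED13L-FLAG transcript. The record does not describe this mechanism explicitly or name the partner plasmid, and it refers to the associated publication for the corresponding vectors. The intended use is large-cargo MED13L expression by AAV co-delivery, with FLAG allowing detection of the reconstituted protein.
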