Features (pLannotate 1.2.2; 20 found; start..end, strand, type, name):
     12..39      +  repeat_region  AAV2 ITR (fragment): inverted terminal repeat of adeno-associated virus serotype 2 inverted
     68..95      +  repeat_region  AAV2 ITR (fragment): inverted terminal repeat of adeno-associated virus serotype 2 inverted
    277..1305    +  CDS            cre: RECR_BPP1 - Experimental evidence at protein level: Swiss-Prot protein existence level 1. Catalyzes site-specific recombination between two 34-base- pair LOXP sites. Its role is to maintain the phage genome as a monomeric unit-copy plasmid in the lysogenic state. From Escherichia phage P1 (Bacteriophage P1).
   1309..1349    +  intron         chimeric intron (fragment): chimera between introns from human β-globin and immunoglobulin heavy chain genes
   1356..1380    +  protein_bind   lox2272 (fragment): Cre-mediated recombination occurs in the 8-bp core sequence (GGATACTT). lox2272 sites are compatible with each other, but incompatible with loxP or loxN sites (Lee and Saito, 1988). Cre recombinase
   1390..1481    +  intron         chimeric intron (fragment): chimera between introns from human β-globin and immunoglobulin heavy chain genes
   1479..3938    +  CDS            MED13L (fragment): MD13L_HUMAN - Also known as KIAA1025, PROSIT240, THRAP2, TRAP240L. Experimental evidence at protein level: Swiss-Prot protein existence level 1. Component of the Mediator complex, a coactivator involved in the regulated transcription of nearly all RNA polymerase II-dependent genes. Mediator functions as a bridge to convey information from gene- specific regulatory proteins to the basal RNA polymerase II transcription machinery. Mediator is recruited to promoters by direct interactions with regulatory proteins and serves as a scaffold for the assembly of a functional preinitiation complex with
   3945..4010    +  CDS            3xFLAG: three tandem FLAG® epitope tags, followed by an enterokinase cleavage site
   4034..4191    +  misc_feature   WPRE (fragment): woodchuck hepatitis virus posttranscriptional regulatory element
   4197..4281    +  misc_feature   WPRE (fragment): woodchuck hepatitis virus posttranscriptional regulatory element
   4280..4323    -  polyA_signal   SV40 poly(A) signal (fragment): SV40 polyadenylation signal
   4327..4394    -  polyA_signal   SV40 poly(A) signal (fragment): SV40 polyadenylation signal
   4500..4640    +  repeat_region  AAV2 ITR: inverted terminal repeat of adeno-associated virus serotype 2 inverted
   4645..4696    -  misc_feature   bom (fragment): basis of mobility region from pBR322
   4715..5170    +  rep_origin     f1 ori (sequence partly withheld): f1 bacteriophage origin of replication; arrow indicates direction of (+) strand synthesis
   5171..5220    -  misc_feature   bom (fragment): basis of mobility region from pBR322
   5322..5357    -  CDS            rop (fragment): Rop protein, which maintains plasmids at low copy number; rop
   5452..5556    +  promoter       AmpR promoter: bla
   5557..6417    +  CDS            AmpR: β-lactamase; bla; confers resistance to ampicillin, carbenicillin, and related antibiotics
   6588..7176    +  rep_origin     ori: high-copy-number ColE1/pMB1/pBR322/pUC origin of replication
>Addgene plasmid #244295 | pAAVLINKv1-pCALM1-Cre-3'-MED13L-FLAG | addgene full sequence | sequence record 491757 | Addgene NGS Result
CCTGCAGGCAGCTGCGCGCTCGCTCGCTCACTGAGGCCGCCCGGGCGTCGGGCGACCTTTGGTCGCCCGG
CCTCAGTGAGCGAGCGAGCGCGCAGAGAGGGAGTGGCCAACTCCATCACTAGGGGTTCCTGCGGCCGCAC
GCGTCGCTCTGCGCGAGGCGGCTCCGCCGCGGCGGAGGGATACGGCGCACCATATATATATCGCGGGGCG
CAGACTCGCGCTCCGGCAGTGGTGCTGGGAGTGTCGTGGACGCCGTGCCGTTACTCGTACGCCACCATGT
CCAATTTACTGACCGTACACCAAAATTTGCCTGCATTACCGGTCGATGCAACGAGTGATGAGGTTCGCAA
GAACCTGATGGACATGTTCAGGGATCGCCAGGCGTTTTCTGAGCATACCTGGAAAATGCTTCTGTCCGTT
TGCCGGTCGTGGGCGGCATGGTGCAAGTTGAATAACCGGAAATGGTTTCCCGCAGAACCTGAAGATGTTC
GCGATTATCTTCTATATCTTCAGGCGCGCGGTCTGGCAGTAAAAACCATCCAGCAACATTTGGGCCAGCT
AAACATGCTTCATCGTCGGTCCGGGCTGCCACGACCAAGTGACAGCAATGCTGTTTCACTGGTTATGCGG
CGGATCCGAAAAGAAAACGTTGATGCCGGTGAACGTGCAAAACAGGCTCTAGCGTTCGAACGCACTGATT
TCGACCAGGTTCGTTCACTCATGGAAAATAGCGATCGCTGCCAGGATATACGTAATCTGGCATTTCTGGG
GATTGCTTATAACACCCTGTTACGTATAGCCGAAATTGCCAGGATCAGGGTTAAAGATATCTCACGTACT
GACGGTGGGAGAATGTTAATCCATATTGGCAGAACGAAAACGCTGGTTAGCACCGCAGGTGTAGAGAAGG
CACTTAGCCTGGGGGTAACTAAACTGGTCGAGCGATGGATTTCCGTCTCTGGTGTAGCTGATGATCCGAA
TAACTACCTGTTTTGCCGGGTCAGAAAAAATGGTGTTGCCGCGCCATCTGCCACCAGCCAGCTATCAACT
CGCGCCCTGGAAGGGATTTTTGAAGCAACTCATCGATTGATTTACGGCGCTAAGGATGACTCTGGTCAGA
GATACCTGGCCTGGTCTGGACACAGTGCCCGTGTCGGAGCCGCGCGAGATATGGCCCGCGCTGGAGTTTC
AATACCGGAGATCATGCAAGCTGGTGGCTGGACCAATGTAAATATTGTAATGAACTATATCCGTAACCTG
GATAGTGAAACAGGGGCAATGGTGCGCCTGCTGGAAGATGGCGATTAGGTAAGTATCAAGGTTACAAGAC
AGGTTTAAGGAGACCAATAACTAGTATAACTTCGTATAGGATACTTTATAGCAATTTATGAAACTGGGCT
TGTCGAGACAGAGAAGACTCTTGCGTTTCTGATAGGCACCTATTGGTCTTACTGACATCCACTTTGCCTT
TCTCTCCACAGGATTTCCTCACCATCTCGCCATTCTCCTTGCCGTTTTGGGAGAGGCTCTTGTTGGACCC
ATATGGGGGCCACCGTGATGTTGCCTATATTGTGGTGTGTCCAGAAAATGAGGCCTTGCTCGAAGGAGCC
AAAACTTTCTTCAGGGACTTGAGTGCTGTATACGAGATGTGTAGGCTTGGGCAGCACAAGCCCATCTGCA
AAGTGCTACGTGACGGGATCATGCGCGTGGGAAAAACTGTGGCACAGAAGCTGACAGATGAGCTTGTGAG
TGAGTGGTTTAACCAGCCTTGGAGCGGCGAGGAGAATGACAATCATTCCAGACTCAAACTTTATGCGCAA
GTTTGCCGCCATCACCTAGCACCTTATTTAGCCACTCTGCAGCTTGATAGCAGCCTATTGATACCACCTA
AATACCAGACCCCACCAGCAGCAGCACAGGGACAAGCTACGCCAGGGAATGCTGGGCCCTTAGCTCCAAA
TGGATCAGCAGCTCCCCCAGCTGGCAGTGCATTTAATCCCACCTCGAATAGTAGTTCTACAAATCCTGCA
GCAAGTAGTTCTGCATCTGGTTCCTCTGTGCCACCGGTCTCATCGTCTGCCTCTGCTCCTGGTATTAGCC
AGATAAGCACTACCTCTTCTTCAGGATTCAGTGGTAGTGTTGGAGGGCAGAACCCCAGCACTGGGGGCAT
TTCTGCGGATAGAACGCAAGGGAACATAGGCTGTGGTGGAGACACTGACCCTGGGCAGAGCTCTTCTCAG
CCCTCACAGGATGGACAAGAGAGTGTTACAGAAAGGGAGAGAATAGGAATTCCCACGGAGCCTGACTCTG
CAGACAGCCATGCCCACCCTCCAGCTGTTGTCATTTACATGGTGGACCCGTTCACGTATGCTGCAGAGGA
GGACTCCACTTCTGGGAACTTTTGGCTGTTGAGCTTGATGCGCTGCTACACAGAAATGCTGGATAATTTA
CCTGAGCATATGAGAAATTCTTTCATTCTCCAGATTGTGCCTTGCCAGTACATGCTGCAGACAATGAAGG
ATGAGCAAGTTTTCTACATTCAATACTTGAAGTCCATGGCATTTTCAGTGTACTGTCAGTGCAGGCGACC
ACTGCCTACACAGATCCACATTAAATCCCTCACGGGATTTGGGCCTGCAGCCAGCATTGAGATGACCCTC
AAGAACCCTGAGCGGCCCAGCCCAATCCAGCTTTACTCCCCTCCCTTTATATTGGCCCCAATCAAAGACA
AGCAGACAGAGCTGGGAGAGACGTTTGGTGAGGCGAGCCAGAAATACAATGTGCTCTTCGTGGGCTATTG
TCTGTCTCACGACCAGCGCTGGCTTTTGGCTTCCTGCACTGACCTCCATGGGGAATTATTAGAGACCTGC
GTTGTAAATATTGCTTTACCAAACAGGTCACGGAGGAGTAAAGTATCTGCACGTAAAATTGGACTACAGA
AGTTATGGGAGTGGTGCATAGGGATTGTCCAAATGACATCTCTACCCTGGAGAGTTGTAATCGGGCGACT
TGGGCGTCTTGGCCATGGGGAGCTTAAAGATTGGAGTATCCTCCTTGGAGAATGTTCACTACAGACAATC
AGCAAAAAGCTCAAGGATGTGTGCCGGATGTGTGGAATCTCTGCCGCAGACTCTCCTTCTATCCTTAGTG
CCTGCCTGGTTGCCATGGAGCCCCAGGGGTCCTTTGTAGTGATGCCAGATGCTGTCACAATGGGCTCTGT
TTTTGGCCGAAGTACTGCACTGAACATGCAGTCATCTCAGCTCAACACCCCTCAAGATGCTTCTTGTACA
CACATCTTGGTGTTCCCAACATCATCAACCATCCAGGTGGCTCCAGCCAACTACCCCAATGAAGATGGGT
TTAGCCCCAACAATGATGATATGTTTGTTGACCTTCCATTCCCAGATGATATGGACAATGATATTGGCAT
ATTAATGACTGGGAACCTCCATTCCTCTCCCAACTCTTCCCCAGTACCCTCCCCAGGCTCTCCTTCTGGA
ATTGGTGTGGGCTCTCACTTCCAGCATAGTCGGAGCCAGGGTGAGCGTCTTCTTTCTAGAGAAGCACCAG
AGGAGCTAAAGCAGCAGCCCCTGGCCCTTGGGTATTTTGTATCAACTGCCAAAGCTGAGAATCTTCCCCA
GTGGTTTTGGTCATCGTGTCCCCAGGCTCAAAACCAGTGCCCTCTCTTCTTAAAGGCTTCGCTGCATCAC
CACATTTCAGTAGCACAGACAGACGAACTTCTGCCTGCCAGGAATTCTCAGCGGGTTCCACACCCTCTTG
ACTCCAAAACCACGTCGGATGTTTTAAGGTTTGTTTTGGAGCAGTACAACGCTCTGTCCTGGCTCACGTG
CAATCCGGCCACCCAGGACCGTACTTCCTGCCTTCCCGTCCACTTTGTGGTGCTCACTCAGTTGTACAAT
GCCATCATGAATATACTTTGTACAGACTACAAAGACCATGACGGTGATTATAAAGATCATGACATCGACT
ACAAGGATGACGATGACAAGTAAGAATTCTGATGACTCGAGATAATCAACCTCTGGATTACAAAATTTGT
GAAAGATTGACTGGTATTCTTAACTATGTTGCTCCTTTTACGCTATGTGGATACGCTGCTTTAATGCCTT
TGTATCATGCTATTGCTTCCCGTATGGCTTTCATTTTCTCCTCCTTGTATAAATCCTGGTTAGTTCTTGC
CACGGCGGAACTCATCGCCGCCTGCCTTGCCCGCTGCTGGACAGGGGCTCGGCTGTTGGGCACTGACAAT
TCCGTGGTGTTTATTTGTGAAATTTGTGATGCTATTGCTTTATTTGTAACCATCTAGCTTTATTTGTGAA
ATTTGTGATGCTATTGCTTTATTTGTAACCATTATAAGCTGCAATAAACAAGTTAACAACAACAATTGCA
TTCATTTTATGTTTCAGGTTCAGGGGGAGATGTGGGAGGTTTTTTAAAGATCTGGAGACCGGTGTGGCAC
GTGCGGACCGAGCGGCCGCAGGAACCCCTAGTGATGGAGTTGGCCACTCCCTCTCTGCGCGCTCGCTCGC
TCACTGAGGCCGGGCGACCAAAGGTCGCCCGACGCCCGGGCTTTGCCCGGGCGGCCTCAGTGAGCGAGCG
AGCGCGCAGCTGCCTGCAGGGGCGCCTGATGCGGTATTTTCTCCTTACGCATCTGTGCGGTATTTCACAC
CGCATA
[95 nt withheld, positions 4697-4791]
T
[46 nt withheld, positions 4793-4838]
C
[141 nt withheld, positions 4840-4980]
CCTTTGACGTTGGAGTCCACGTTCTTT
[37 nt withheld, positions 5008-5044]
ACTCTATCTCGGGCTATTCTTTTGATTTATAAGGGATTTTGCCGATTTCGGTCTATTGGTTAAAAAATGA
GCTGATTTAACAAAAATTTAACGCGAATTTTAACAAAATATTAACGTTTACAATTTTATGGTGCACTCTC
AGTACAATCTGCTCTGATGCCGCATAGTTAAGCCAGCCCCGACACCCGCCAACACCCGCTGACGCGCCCT
GACGGGCTTGTCTGCTCCCGGCATCCGCTTACAGACAAGCTGTGACCGTCTCCGGGAGCTGCATGTGTCA
GAGGTTTTCACCGTCATCACCGAAACGCGCGAGACGAAAGGGCCTCGTGATACGCCTATTTTTATAGGTT
AATGTCATGATAATAATGGTTTCTTAGACGTCAGGTGGCACTTTTCGGGGAAATGTGCGCGGAACCCCTA
TTTGTTTATTTTTCTAAATACATTCAAATATGTATCCGCTCATGAGACAATAACCCTGATAAATGCTTCA
ATAATATTGAAAAAGGAAGAGTATGAGTATTCAACATTTCCGTGTCGCCCTTATTCCCTTTTTTGCGGCA
TTTTGCCTTCCTGTTTTTGCTCACCCAGAAACGCTGGTGAAAGTAAAAGATGCTGAAGATCAGTTGGGTG
CACGAGTGGGTTACATCGAACTGGATCTCAACAGCGGTAAGATCCTTGAGAGTTTTCGCCCCGAAGAACG
TTTTCCAATGATGAGCACTTTTAAAGTTCTGCTATGTGGCGCGGTATTATCCCGTATTGACGCCGGGCAA
GAGCAACTCGGTCGCCGCATACACTATTCTCAGAATGACTTGGTTGAGTACTCACCAGTCACAGAAAAGC
ATCTTACGGATGGCATGACAGTAAGAGAATTATGCAGTGCTGCCATAACCATGAGTGATAACACTGCGGC
CAACTTACTTCTGACAACGATCGGAGGACCGAAGGAGCTAACCGCTTTTTTGCACAACATGGGGGATCAT
GTAACTCGCCTTGATCGTTGGGAACCGGAGCTGAATGAAGCCATACCAAACGACGAGCGTGACACCACGA
TGCCTGTAGCAATGGCAACAACGTTGCGCAAACTATTAACTGGCGAACTACTTACTCTAGCTTCCCGGCA
ACAATTAATAGACTGGATGGAGGCGGATAAAGTTGCAGGACCACTTCTGCGCTCGGCCCTTCCGGCTGGC
TGGTTTATTGCTGATAAATCTGGAGCCGGTGAGCGTGGGTCTCGCGGTATCATTGCAGCACTGGGGCCAG
ATGGTAAGCCCTCCCGTATCGTAGTTATCTACACGACGGGGAGTCAGGCAACTATGGATGAACGAAATAG
ACAGATCGCTGAGATAGGTGCCTCACTGATTAAGCATTGGTAACTGTCAGACCAAGTTTACTCATATATA
CTTTAGATTGATTTAAAACTTCATTTTTAATTTAAAAGGATCTAGGTGAAGATCCTTTTTGATAATCTCA
TGACCAAAATCCCTTAACGTGAGTTTTCGTTCCACTGAGCGTCAGACCCCGTAGAAAAGATCAAAGGATC
TTCTTGAGATCCTTTTTTTCTGCGCGTAATCTGCTGCTTGCAAACAAAAAAACCACCGCTACCAGCGGTG
GTTTGTTTGCCGGATCAAGAGCTACCAACTCTTTTTCCGAAGGTAACTGGCTTCAGCAGAGCGCAGATAC
CAAATACTGTTCTTCTAGTGTAGCCGTAGTTAGGCCACCACTTCAAGAACTCTGTAGCACCGCCTACATA
CCTCGCTCTGCTAATCCTGTTACCAGTGGCTGCTGCCAGTGGCGATAAGTCGTGTCTTACCGGGTTGGAC
TCAAGACGATAGTTACCGGATAAGGCGCAGCGGTCGGGCTGAACGGGGGGTTCGTGCACACAGCCCAGCT
TGGAGCGAACGACCTACACCGAACTGAGATACCTACAGCGTGAGCTATGAGAAAGCGCCACGCTTCCCGA
AGGGAGAAAGGCGGACAGGTATCCGGTAAGCGGCAGGGTCGGAACAGGAGAGCGCACGAGGGAGCTTCCA
GGGGGAAACGCCTGGTATCTTTATAGTCCTGTCGGGTTTCGCCACCTCTGACTTGAGCGTCGATTTTTGT
GATGCTCGTCAGGGGGGCGGAGCCTATGGAAAAACGCCAGCAACGCGGCCTTTTTACGGTTCCTGGCCTT
TTGCTGGCCTTTTGCTCACATGT
